>Addgene plasmid #127409 | FLAG-MBP1-E322TAG-E309C-W340A-CAAX.pcDNA3-k | addgene full sequence | sequence record 248721 | Addgene NGS Result
GATCTCCCGATCCCCTATGGTGCACTCTCAGTACAATCTGCTCTGATGCCGCATAGTTAAGCCAGTATCT
GCTCCCTGCTTGTGTGTTGGAGGTCGCTGAGTAGTGCGCGAGCAAAATTTAAGCTACAACAAGGCAAGGC
TTGACCGACAATTGCATGAAGAATCTGCTTAGGGTTAGGCGTTTTGCGCTGCTTCGCGATGTACGGGCCA
GATATACGCGTTGACATTGATTATTGACTAGTTATTAATAGTAATCAATTACGGGGTCATTAGTTCATAG
CCCATATATGGAGTTCCGCGTTACATAACTTACGGTAAATGGCCCGCCTGGCTGACCGCCCAACGACCCC
CGCCCATTGACGTCAATAATGACGTATGTTCCCATAGTAACGCCAATAGGGACTTTCCATTGACGTCAAT
GGGTGGAGTATTTACGGTAAACTGCCCACTTGGCAGTACATCAAGTGTATCATATGCCAAGTACGCCCCC
TATTGACGTCAATGACGGTAAATGGCCCGCCTGGCATTATGCCCAGTACATGACCTTATGGGACTTTCCT
ACTTGGCAGTACATCTACGTATTAGTCATCGCTATTACCATGGTGATGCGGTTTTGGCAGTACATCAATG
GGCGTGGATAGCGGTTTGACTCACGGGGATTTCCAAGTCTCCACCCCATTGACGTCAATGGGAGTTTGTT
TTGGCACCAAAATCAACGGGACTTTCCAAAATGTCGTAACAACTCCGCCCCATTGACGCAAATGGGCGGT
AGGCGTGTACGGTGGGAGGTCTATATAAGCAGAGCTCTCTGGCTAACTAGAGAACCCACTGCTTACTGGC
TTATCGAAATTAATACGACTCACTATAGGGAGACCCAAGCTTGATAGCGCACTCAGGCTCACTAGTAACG
GCCGCCAGTGTGCTGGAAAGCAGCTCCAAGGCACTTGCTCCATTTGGGGTGTGCCTGCACCTAGCTGGTT
GCAAATTGGGCCACAGAGGATCTGGCCACCGCCACCATGGACTACAAGGACGATGATGACAAGAAGATCG
AGGAGGGGAAGCTGGTCATCTGGATCAACGGCGACAAGGGCTACAACGGGCTTGCTGAGGTCGGAAAGAA
GTTCGAGAAGGACACCGGAATCAAGGTCACCGTGGAGCACCCTGATAAGCTGGAGGAGAAGTTCCCACAG
GTGGCAGCTACCGGAGACGGACCTGATATCATCTTCTGGGCACACGACAGATTCGGAGGCTACGCTCAGT
CCGGCCTTCTTGCTGAAATCACTCCTGACAAGGCATTCCAGGACAAGCTGTACCCTTTCACCTGGGACGC
AGTCAGGTACAACGGCAAGTTGATCGCTTACCCTATCGCCGTGGAGGCTTTGTCCTTGATCTACAACAAA
GACCTCCTGCCTAACCCCCCAAAAACCTGGGAGGAGATCCCCGCTCTGGACAAGGAGCTGAAGGCCAAGG
GAAAGTCTGCCCTGATGTTCAACCTGCAGGAGCCATACTTTACCTGGCCACTGATCGCTGCCGATGGGGG
GTACGCTTTTAAGTACGAGAACGGCAAATACGACATTAAGGACGTGGGCGTGGACAACGCCGGCGCCAAA
GCCGGGTTGACTTTCCTGGTGGATCTGATTAAGAACAAGCATATGAACGCCGATACCGATTACTCCATTG
CCGAGGCCGCCTTTAACAAGGGCGAGACAGCCATGACAATTAACGGGCCCTGGGCCTGGTCAAACATCGA
TACAAGCAAGGTGAACTACGGGGTCACAGTCCTGCCCACATTTAAGGGGCAGCCCAGCAAACCCTTTGTG
GGGGTGCTGAGCGCAGGGATTAACGCCGCCAGTCCAAATAAGGAGCTCGCCAAGGAATTTCTCGAAAACT
ACCTCCTCACAGATGAGGGGCTCGAGGCCGTGAACAAGGATAAGCCCCTCGGCGCCGTCGCCCTCAAAAG
CTATGAATGCGAGCTGGTGAAGGATCCAAGGATTGCCGCCACTATGTAGAACGCCCAGAAGGGGGAAATT
ATGCCCAACATTCCCCAGATGTCCGCCTTTGCGTATGCCGTGCGGACTGCCGTGATTAATGCCGCCAGCG
GCCGGCAAACTGTCGATGAGGCCCTGAAAGATGCCCAGACACGCATTACAAAAAAAATGTCCAAGGATGG
TAAGAAAAAGAAGAAGAAGTCAAAAACCAAGTGTGTTATCATGTGAGCGGCCGCTCGAGCATGCATCTAG
AGGGCCCTATTCTATAGTGTCACCTAAATGCTAGAGCTCGCTGATCAGCCTCGACTGTGCCTTCTAGTTG
CCAGCCATCTGTTGTTTGCCCCTCCCCCGTGCCTTCCTTGACCCTGGAAGGTGCCACTCCCACTGTCCTT
TCCTAATAAAATGAGGAAATTGCATCGCATTGTCTGAGTAGGTGTCATTCTATTCTGGGGGGTGGGGTGG
GGCAGGACAGCAAGGGGGAGGATTGGGAAGACAATAGCAGGCATGCTGGGGATGCGGTGGGCTCTATGGC
TTCTGAGGCGGAAAGAACCAGCTGGGGCTCTAGGGGGTATCCCC
[124 nt withheld, positions 2565-2688]
C
[91 nt withheld, positions 2690-2780]
A
[49 nt withheld, positions 2782-2830]
CCTTTGACGTTGGAGTCCACGTTCTTT
[37 nt withheld, positions 2858-2894]
ACCCTATCTCGGTCTATTCTTTTGATTTATAAGGGATTTTGCCGATTTCGGCCTATTGGTTAAAAAATGA
GCTGATTTAACAAAAATTTAACGCGAATTAATTCTGTGGAATGTGTGTCAGTTAGGGTGTGGAAAGTCCC
CAGGCTCCCCAGCAGGCAGAAGTATGCAAAGCATGCATCTCAATTAGTCAGCAACCAGGTGTGGAAAGTC
CCCAGGCTCCCCAGCAGGCAGAAGTATGCAAAGCATGCATCTCAATTAGTCAGCAACCATAGTCCCGCCC
CTAACTCCGCCCATCCCGCCCCTAACTCCGCCCAGTTCCGCCCATTCTCCGCCCCATGGCTGACTAATTT
TTTTTATTTATGCAGAGGCCGAGGCCGCCTCTGCCTCTGAGCTATTCCAGAAGTAGTGAGGAGGCTTTTT
TGGAGGCCTAGGCTTTTGCAAAAAGCTCCCGGGAGCTTGTATATCCATTTTCGGATCTGATCAAGAGACA
GGATGAGGATCGTTTCGCATGATTGAACAAGATGGATTGCACGCAGGTTCTCCGGCCGCTTGGGTGGAGA
GGCTATTCGGCTATGACTGGGCACAACAGACAATCGGCTGCTCTGATGCCGCCGTGTTCCGGCTGTCAGC
GCAGGGGCGCCCGGTTCTTTTTGTCAAGACCGACCTGTCCGGTGCCCTGAATGAACTGCAGGACGAGGCA
GCGCGGCTATCGTGGCTGGCCACGACGGGCGTTCCTTGCGCAGCTGTGCTCGACGTTGTCACTGAAGCGG
GAAGGGACTGGCTGCTATTGGGCGAAGTGCCGGGGCAGGATCTCCTGTCATCTCACCTTGCTCCTGCCGA
GAAAGTATCCATCATGGCTGATGCAATGCGGCGGCTGCATACGCTTGATCCGGCTACCTGCCCATTCGAC
CACCAAGCGAAACATCGCATCGAGCGAGCACGTACTCGGATGGAAGCCGGTCTTGTCGATCAGGATGATC
TGGACGAAGAGCATCAGGGGCTCGCGCCAGCCGAACTGTTCGCCAGGCTCAAGGCGCGCATGCCCGACGG
CGAGGATCTCGTCGTGACCCATGGCGATGCCTGCTTGCCGAATATCATGGTGGAAAATGGCCGCTTTTCT
GGATTCATCGACTGTGGCCGGCTGGGTGTGGCGGACCGCTATCAGGACATAGCGTTGGCTACCCGTGATA
TTGCTGAAGAGCTTGGCGGCGAATGGGCTGACCGCTTCCTCGTGCTTTACGGTATCGCCGCTCCCGATTC
GCAGCGCATCGCCTTCTATCGCCTTCTTGACGAGTTCTTCTGAGCGGGACTCTGGGGTTCGAAATGACCG
ACCAAGCGACGCCCAACCTGCCATCACGAGATTTCGATTCCACCGCCGCCTTCTATGAAAGGTTGGGCTT
CGGAATCGTTTTCCGGGACGCCGGCTGGATGATCCTCCAGCGCGGGGATCTCATGCTGGAGTTCTTCGCC
CACCCCAACTTGTTTATTGCAGCTTATAATGGTTACAAATAAAGCAATAGCATCACAAATTTCACAAATA
AAGCATTTTTTTCACTGCATTCTAGTTGTGGTTTGTCCAAACTCATCAATGTATCTTATCATGTCTGTAT
ACCGTCGACCTCTAGCTAGAGCTTGGCGTAATCATGGTCATAGCTGTTTCCTGTGTGAAATTGTTATCCG
CTCACAATTCCACACAACATACGAGCCGGAAGCATAAAGTGTAAAGCCTGGGGTGCCTAATGAGTGAGCT
AACTCACATTAATTGCGTTGCGCTCACTGCCCGCTTTCCAGTCGGGAAACCTGTCGTGCCAGCTGCATTA
ATGAATCGGCCAACGCGCGGGGAGAGGCGGTTTGCGTATTGGGCGCTCTTCCGCTTCCTCGCTCACTGAC
TCGCTGCGCTCGGTCGTTCGGCTGCGGCGAGCGGTATCAGCTCACTCAAAGGCGGTAATACGGTTATCCA
CAGAATCAGGGGATAACGCAGGAAAGAACATGTGAGCAAAAGGCCAGCAAAAGGCCAGGAACCGTAAAAA
GGCCGCGTTGCTGGCGTTTTTCCATAGGCTCCGCCCCCCTGACGAGCATCACAAAAATCGACGCTCAAGT
CAGAGGTGGCGAAACCCGACAGGACTATAAAGATACCAGGCGTTTCCCCCTGGAAGCTCCCTCGTGCGCT
CTCCTGTTCCGACCCTGCCGCTTACCGGATACCTGTCCGCCTTTCTCCCTTCGGGAAGCGTGGCGCTTTC
TCATAGCTCACGCTGTAGGTATCTCAGTTCGGTGTAGGTCGTTCGCTCCAAGCTGGGCTGTGTGCACGAA
CCCCCCGTTCAGCCCGACCGCTGCGCCTTATCCGGTAACTATCGTCTTGAGTCCAACCCGGTAAGACACG
ACTTATCGCCACTGGCAGCAGCCACTGGTAACAGGATTAGCAGAGCGAGGTATGTAGGCGGTGCTACAGA
GTTCTTGAAGTGGTGGCCTAACTACGGCTACACTAGAAGAACAGTATTTGGTATCTGCGCTCTGCTGAAG
CCAGTTACCTTCGGAAAAAGAGTTGGTAGCTCTTGATCCGGCAAACAAACCACCGCTGGTAGCGGTGGTT
TTTTTGTTTGCAAGCAGCAGATTACGCGCAGAAAAAAAGGATCTCAAGAAGATCCTTTGATCTTTTCTAC
GGGGTCTGACGCTCAGTGGAACGAAAACTCACGTTAAGGGATTTTGGTCATGAGATTATCAAAAAGGATC
TTCACCTAGATCCTTTTAAATTAAAAATGAAGTTTTAAATCAATCTAAAGTATATATGAGTAAACTTGGT
CTGACAGTTACCAATGCTTAATCAGTGAGGCACCTATCTCAGCGATCTGTCTATTTCGTTCATCCATAGT
TGCCTGACTCCCCGTCGTGTAGATAACTACGATACGGGAGGGCTTACCATCTGGCCCCAGTGCTGCAATG
ATACCGCGAGACCCACGCTCACCGGCTCCAGATTTATCAGCAATAAACCAGCCAGCCGGAAGGGCCGAGC
GCAGAAGTGGTCCTGCAACTTTATCCGCCTCCATCCAGTCTATTAATTGTTGCCGGGAAGCTAGAGTAAG
TAGTTCGCCAGTTAATAGTTTGCGCAACGTTGTTGCCATTGCTACAGGCATCGTGGTGTCACGCTCGTCG
TTTGGTATGGCTTCATTCAGCTCCGGTTCCCAACGATCAAGGCGAGTTACATGATCCCCCATGTTGTGCA
AAAAAGCGGTTAGCTCCTTCGGTCCTCCGATCGTTGTCAGAAGTAAGTTGGCCGCAGTGTTATCACTCAT
GGTTATGGCAGCACTGCATAATTCTCTTACTGTCATGCCATCCGTAAGATGCTTTTCTGTGACTGGTGAG
TACTCAACCAAGTCATTCTGAGAATAGTGTATGCGGCGACCGAGTTGCTCTTGCCCGGCGTCAATACGGG
ATAATACCGCGCCACATAGCAGAACTTTAAAAGTGCTCATCATTGGAAAACGTTCTTCGGGGCGAAAACT
CTCAAGGATCTTACCGCTGTTGAGATCCAGTTCGATGTAACCCACTCGTGCACCCAACTGATCTTCAGCA
TCTTTTACTTTCACCAGCGTTTCTGGGTGAGCAAAAACAGGAAGGCAAAATGCCGCAAAAAAGGGAATAA
GGGCGACACGGAAATGTTGAATACTCATACTCTTCCTTTTTCAATATTATTGAAGCATTTATCAGGGTTA
TTGTCTCATGAGCGGATACATATTTGAATGTATTTAGAAAAATAAACAAATAGGGGTTCCGCGCACATTT
CCCCGAAAAGTGCCACCTGACGTCGACGGATCGGGA
Features (pLannotate 1.2.2; 21 found; start..end, strand, type, name):
     16..68      -  misc_feature   bom (fragment): basis of mobility region from pBR322
    223..602     +  enhancer       CMV enhancer: human cytomegalovirus immediate early enhancer
    603..806     +  promoter       CMV promoter: human cytomegalovirus (CMV) immediate early promoter
    802..835     +  LTR            5' LTR (truncated) (fragment): truncated 5' long terminal repeat (LTR) from HIV-1
    851..869     +  promoter       T7 promoter: promoter for bacteriophage T7 RNA polymerase
   1005..2153    +  CDS            malE: MALE_ECO57 - Experimental evidence at protein level: Swiss-Prot protein existence level 1. Part of the ABC transporter complex MalEFGK involved in maltose/maltodextrin import. Binds maltose and higher maltodextrins. From Escherichia coli O157:H7.
   2251..2269    -  promoter       SP6 promoter: promoter for bacteriophage SP6 RNA polymerase
   2295..2519    +  polyA_signal   bGH poly(A) signal: bovine growth hormone polyadenylation signal
   2523..2544    +  promoter       SV40 promoter (fragment): SV40 enhancer and early promoter
   2565..2993    +  rep_origin     f1 ori (sequence partly withheld): f1 bacteriophage origin of replication; arrow indicates direction of (+) strand synthesis
   3007..3336    +  promoter       SV40 promoter: SV40 enhancer and early promoter
   3403..4194    +  CDS            neo: KKA2_KLEPN - Also known as kan, nptII. Experimental evidence at protein level: Swiss-Prot protein existence level 1. Resistance to kanamycin, neomycin, paromomycin, ribostamycin, butirosin and gentamicin B. From Klebsiella pneumoniae.
   4218..4376    +  CDS            ble (fragment): BLE_KLEPN - Experimental evidence at protein level: Swiss-Prot protein existence level 1. Binding protein with a strong affinity to the bleomycin family of antibiotics. Binds to CL990; an antimitotic-antibiotic compound. From Klebsiella pneumoniae.
   4371..4492    +  polyA_signal   SV40 poly(A) signal: SV40 polyadenylation signal
   4565..4581    -  protein_bind   lac operator: The lac repressor binds to the lac operator to inhibit transcription in E. coli. This inhibition can be relieved by adding lactose or isopropyl-β-D-thiogalactopyranoside (IPTG). lac repressor encoded by lacI
   4589..4619    -  promoter       lac promoter: promoter for the E. coli lac operon
   4634..4655    -  protein_bind   CAP binding site: CAP binding activates transcription in the presence of cAMP. E. coli catabolite activator protein
   4668..4760    -  CDS            lacI (fragment): lac repressor; lacI; The lac repressor binds to the lac operator to inhibit transcription in E. coli. This inhibition can be relieved by adding lactose or isopropyl-β-D-thiogalactopyranoside (IPTG).
   4943..5531    -  rep_origin     ori: high-copy-number ColE1/pMB1/pBR322/pUC origin of replication
   5702..6562    -  CDS            AmpR: β-lactamase; bla; confers resistance to ampicillin, carbenicillin, and related antibiotics
   6563..6667    -  promoter       AmpR promoter: bla
