[The description below was written by a language model from this plasmid's Addgene catalogue record and pLannotate feature annotations shown in this document.]
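Description:
FLAG-MBP1-E322TAG-E309C-W340A-CAAX.pcDNA3-k is a mammalian expression plasmid of about 6.7 kb built on the pcDNA3 backbone, modified by the addition of a Kozak sequence. It is propagated in E. coli through a high-copy ColE1/pUC-type origin with ampicillin selection (AmpR under its own bla promoter), and also carries an f1 origin. For mammalian cells, an SV40 early promoter drives a neomycin phosphotransferase gene followed by an SV40 polyadenylation signal, allowing G418 selection. Small annotated fragments such as bom, lac promoter/operator, lacI, ble and a short HIV-1 LTR match appear to be backbone remnants or incidental hits rather than functional parts.

The payload, cloned between HindIII and NotI, is an E. coli maltose binding protein (malE) coding sequence based on the pMAL-c5x protein sequence and codon optimized for mammalian expression. It is transcribed from the CMV enhancer/promoter and terminated by the bGH poly(A) signal, with flanking T7 and SP6 promoters. The protein carries an N-terminal FLAG epitope and a C-terminal CAAX motif, a prenylation signal that generally anchors proteins to the membrane. Three changes are recorded. Glutamate 322 is replaced by an amber (TAG) stop codon, which serves as a site for incorporating a noncanonical amino acid; full-length protein would therefore require a suppressor tRNA/synthetase pair supplied separately, as none is annotated here. E309C introduces a cysteine whose purpose the record does not state. W340A lowers MBP's affinity for endogenous ligands. The associated publication concerns visualizing protein conformational dynamics in solution and at the cell membrane, consistent with use of this membrane-targeted MBP as a model protein for such measurements.
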