Addgene plasmid #127409: FLAG-MBP1-E322TAG-E309C-W340A-CAAX.pcDNA3-k
Purpose: Expresses MBP in mammalian cells. Amber codon at AA# 322 as a noncanonical amino acid incorporation site
Depositing lab: Sharona Gordon. Depositing organization: University of Washington. Publication: Visualizing conformational dynamics of proteins in solution and at the cell membrane. Gordon SE, Munari M, Zagotta WN. Elife. 2018 Jun 20;7. pii: 37248. doi: 10.7554/eLife.37248. 37248 PubMed 29923827.
Backbone
  Vector backbone: pcDNA3
  Backbone manufacturer: Invitrogen
  Backbone size w/o insert (bp): 5370
  Total vector size (bp): 6711
  Modifications to backbone: Addition of Kozak Sequence
  Vector type: Mammalian Expression
  Selectable markers: Neomycin (select with G418)
Growth in bacteria
  Bacterial resistance: Ampicillin, 100 μg/mL
  Growth temperature: 37°C
  Growth strain: DH5alpha
  Copy number: High Copy
Gene/Insert
  Gene/Insert name: Maltose Binding Protein (alt name: MBP)
  Insert size (bp): 1341
  Mutation: Amino acid mutations: E322 to Amber codon, E309C and W340A
  Promoter: CMV
  Tag / fusion protein: FLAG (N terminal on insert); CAAX (C terminal on insert)
  Cloning method: Restriction Enzyme; 5′ cloning site Hind III (not destroyed); 3′ cloning site Not I (not destroyed)
  Sequencing primers: 5′ TAATACGACTCACTATAGGG; 3′ GACAGTGGGAGTGGCACCTT
Resource information
  A portion of this plasmid was derived from a plasmid made by: The amino acid sequence of MBP was based on the pMAL-c5x vector (New England Biolabs) and was codon optimized for mammalian cell expression.
Terms and licenses: Academic/Nonprofit Terms; Industry Terms: Not Available to Industry
Depositor comments: W340A was introduced to reduce the affinity of MBP for endogenous ligands.
How to cite: FLAG-MBP1-E322TAG-E309C-W340A-CAAX.pcDNA3-k was a gift from Sharona Gordon (Addgene plasmid # 127409 ; http://n2t.net/addgene:127409 ; RRID:Addgene_127409)
